Addgene plasmid #225926: pAS3-tdc-1P::AI::acc-1::SL2::his-24::tagRFP::unc-54-3'UTR
Purpose: Expressing ACC-1 in RIM neuron
Depositing lab: Andrew Leifer. Depositing organization: Princeton University. Publication: An inhibitory acetylcholine receptor gates context dependent mechanosensory processing in C. elegans. Kumar S, Sharma AK, Leifer AM. bioRxiv [Preprint]. 2024 Mar 27:2024.03.21.586204. doi: 10.1101/2024.03.21.586204. PubMed 38585821.
Backbone
  Vector backbone: pAS3
  Backbone manufacturer: Anuj Sharma
  Backbone size w/o insert (bp): 3481
  Total vector size (bp): 11070
  Vector type: Worm Expression
Growth in bacteria
  Bacterial resistance: Ampicillin, 100 μg/mL
  Growth temperature: 37°C
  Growth strain: DH5alpha
  Copy number: High Copy
Gene/Insert
  Gene/Insert name: ACC-1
  Species: C. elegans (nematode)
  Insert size (bp): 1401
  Entrez Gene: acc-1 (a.k.a. CELE_F58G6.4)
  Promoter: tdc-1
  Cloning method: Ligation Independent Cloning
  Sequencing primers: 5′ caggaaacagctatgac
Terms and licenses: Academic/Nonprofit Terms; Industry Terms: Not Available to Industry
How to cite: pAS3-tdc-1P::AI::acc-1::SL2::his-24::tagRFP::unc-54-3'UTR was a gift from Andrew Leifer (Addgene plasmid # 225926 ; http://n2t.net/addgene:225926 ; RRID:Addgene_225926)
