[The description below was written by a language model from this plasmid's Addgene catalogue record and pLannotate feature annotations shown in this document.]
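Description:
pAS3-tdc-1P::AI::acc-1::SL2::his-24::tagRFP::unc-54-3'UTR is an 11,070 bp C. elegans (worm) expression plasmid built on the pAS3 backbone and assembled by ligation-independent cloning. In E. coli it is maintained as a high-copy plasmid through a ColE1/pUC-type origin and selected with ampicillin via the bla (AmpR) gene and its own promoter. Remnants of a pUC-style lac promoter/operator region, multiple cloning site fragments and short rop and bom fragments are annotated in the backbone but play no evident role in the worm cassette.

The payload is a bicistronic transgene driven by the tdc-1 promoter, recorded as the means of directing expression to the RIM neuron. The promoter itself is not annotated in the feature table; it presumably lies in the large unannotated region upstream of the acc-1 coding sequence, where a short hit to rat serine racemase is most likely a spurious match. "AI" in the name probably denotes an artificial intron, though the record does not define it. The first cistron encodes ACC-1, a C. elegans acetylcholine-gated chloride channel subunit that forms inhibitory pentameric channels. It is followed, according to the name, by an SL2 trans-splicing element, which lets a downstream gene be expressed as a separate protein from the same operon-like transcript. That second cistron is the linker histone his-24 fused to TagRFP, giving a nuclear-localised red marker that reports which cells express the transgene without tagging ACC-1 itself. The unc-54 3'UTR named in the title supplies the 3' processing signals; the aex-5 fragment annotated downstream likely reflects genomic sequence adjacent to unc-54. The construct is used for cell-specific expression of ACC-1 in RIM, in the context of studies on how this inhibitory receptor gates mechanosensory processing.
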