Features (pLannotate 1.2.2; 16 found; start..end, strand, type, name):
    181..327     +  CDS            Srr (fragment): SRR_RAT - Experimental evidence at protein level: Swiss-Prot protein existence level 1. Catalyzes the synthesis of D-serine from L-serine. D-serine is a key coagonist with glutamate at NMDA receptors. Has dehydratase activity towards both L-serine and D-serine. From Rattus norvegicus (Rat).
   4534..5931    +  CDS            acc-1: ACC1_CAEEL - Experimental evidence at protein level: Swiss-Prot protein existence level 1. Acetylcholine-gated chloride channel subunit. Forms functional homopentameric (in vitro) and functional heteropentameric ion channels with acc-3 and acc-4 ion channel subunits. Currents in channels are triggered in response to acetylcholine, but not in response to GABA, glutamate, glycine, histamine or dopamine. From Caenorhabditis elegans.
   6186..6773    +  CDS            his-24 (fragment): H24_CAEEL - Also known as H1.1 Experimental evidence at protein level: Swiss-Prot protein existence level 1. Histones H1 are necessary for the condensation of nucleosome chains into higher-order structures. From Caenorhabditis elegans.
   6837..7548    +  CDS            TagRFP (fragment): monomeric derivative of red fluorescent protein from Entacmaea quadricolor (Merzlyak et al., 2007) mammalian codon-optimized
   7548..7582    +  misc_feature   MCS (fragment): multiple cloning site
   8183..8335    +  CDS            aex-5 (fragment): AEX5_CAEEL - Also known as kpc-3 From Caenorhabditis elegans.
   8463..8498    +  CDS            rop (fragment): Rop protein, which maintains plasmids at low copy number; rop
   8600..8699    +  misc_feature   bom (fragment): basis of mobility region from pBR322
   8797..8901    +  promoter       AmpR promoter: bla
   8902..9762    +  CDS            AmpR: β-lactamase; bla; confers resistance to ampicillin, carbenicillin, and related antibiotics
   9933..10521   +  rep_origin     ori: high-copy-number ColE1/pMB1/pBR322/pUC origin of replication
  10704..10796   +  CDS            lacI (fragment): lac repressor; lacI; The lac repressor binds to the lac operator to inhibit transcription in E. coli. This inhibition can be relieved by adding lactose or isopropyl-β-D-thiogalactopyranoside (IPTG).
  10809..10830   +  protein_bind   CAP binding site: CAP binding activates transcription in the presence of cAMP. E. coli catabolite activator protein
  10845..10875   +  promoter       lac promoter: promoter for the E. coli lac operon
  10879..10901   +  protein_bind   lac operator (fragment): The lac repressor binds to the lac operator to inhibit transcription in E. coli. This inhibition can be relieved by adding lactose or isopropyl-β-D-thiogalactopyranoside (IPTG). lac repressor encoded by lacI
  11053..11070   -  misc_feature   MCS (fragment): pUC18/19 multiple cloning site
>Addgene plasmid #225926 | pAS3-tdc-1P::AI::acc-1::SL2::his-24::tagRFP::unc-54-3'UTR | addgene full sequence | sequence record 449143 | Addgene NGS Result
CTGCAGAAGCTTGGGAGCAACAGTTATTCTCAAGGGAGAGAGTATTGCAGTGGTTGGTTTTTTTTTTGCA
AGGAAGGCAATAAAACTTGAACTTTCTCTAAATTTCAGGCCAAGGACTTTGCACTTCGTCACGCTAAAGA
GAATCACTTAAAGTACATTAATGGTTATGATGCAATTGATATTCTTGCTGGACAAGGAACAATTGGACTT
GAAATTCTTGATCAAGTTCCAGATGTTGATACAATTCTTGTACCAGTTGGAGGTGGTGGATTAATTGCTG
GAATCGCAACAGCTGTTAAGACATTGAAGCCGGATGTTCATATTTATGTAAGCTCATTTCTCATAATTGC
AAATTTTAAAGTAACCGTTCGAACTATTTCCATTTTAAAATGAATATTTTGTTTCTTTTTCAGGGAATTG
AATCAGAAACCTGCCCATCGTTCACTGAAGCATATGAAGCTGGCCATATAATAACTTCCCAGGCCAAAGC
GTCACTTGCTGATGGTCTCGCCGTTCCCACAGTCGGCGGAAATTCTTTGGAGACAGCAAAAGGCTTGGTT
GATAAGGTTTGATAGTTGATAACTGGGTCATTACAACTGATAAGAAATGTTGCAGGTTATCACAGTGAAA
GAAGAAAGCATTGCGCTGAGTATTTTAAGACTTTTGGAAGTTGAAAAGGCTGTTGTTGAAGGAGGAGGAG
CTGTTGGATTAGCAGCTATTTTGGAAGGAAAAGTACCAGAATTGAAAGGAAAGAAAGTTGTTTCAATTCT
TTCCGGTGGAAATATTGATACAACAGTACTTGGAAGATCAATTGAAAGAGGATTAGCTGTAGATGGAAGA
CTTGTTCGTTTAGAAGTTGTCGTATCAGATAGACCAGGAGGTATTGCTGAACTAACAACTACAATTGCTC
ATCTTGGAGCATCAATCAAAGATATTTTCCACGAAAGAGCATGGATCTCAACGGATGTATTCCACGTTAA
AGTTAAGGTTGTGGCAGAAACTCGTGGAAAAGAGCACGTGGAGGAGATTGAGACTGCATTGAAGAAAATT
TATGATAATGTTATACTTCATTGAACTCTCTATTTTCAAATATATTAAAATAAAACGATTTCACTGATGA
ATTTATGTATTGGAGCAGCATACTGTTACAGTGGGCTGAAAATAAATTATTTTTAACTTTTTTTTTTGGA
AAAAACCAACTTACATTTACACTTTGCTGGCACGAATAATTATAGGGACACTGACTATAAGTAGTTGGTG
TACATAGTTTCGGAGCACCATTGACAAGTAATGTCTTCCCGTTGATACAAATTAAAGAAGAAGCAAGGCG
ACAACATAAAAATTGGGATACTTGATTTGACGGTGCACATGAATATCCAATTGGACATGATGTGTCAAGT
ACAGCTGTGCAAGTACGAACTGCGTTATCCACTTCATTTTTGTAAGAATTCCAACCAGTCGGACATGAAA
GGTTTTCCGGAATCGGGGTCGAACCTAAAATTCTAAATAGAAAAATCGCTAAGTTATGTGGATTTCAGTT
GACGAGCCTATCTTTAATATATTTACCCGTTAAACAACACACATCTACGAACGGATCATCAGATGGTGCA
CAATCATAACCGGATGGGCAACTTGTGATAGCACTCGTGATTTCACAAGTATAAGTTTGACCAGCAATCT
GTTGATAAACCGGTCGCCCATCAGCGCATCCGATCGTTGATCCAGTTGACCCTTGTCCACAGCAAACATA
TGTTGCTAGAAGTACTGATAGCTGGCACGTGTACCCGGCCTGAAAGTTGTTTTTTTTTTGTTTCAATCAG
AATAAAATAAGATACCGATGAGCATTGTGTTCCGGGTGTTGTGCACATCTCGAGAGCTCCATTTGTAATA
AGTGCAATTTGGTTGTTAGAGCAAATTCTCTGCGAGCTTGAGGATCTGCAACATATGAATGCAGAGTTGA
GAGTACTTTGCATACACGATGAACCAGATGGACACGTGGATACAGAAGGACTACAGGATACCTAAACATT
ATTTGGTATTAAGATTGGGAAGTTTTAAGTTCTACAACCAACCGTTCCTCCATTTGAACCAACTGCTGGT
GTGAAATCAGATGGGCAAGATGAAGTTGATATTGAAGAGGAACAACATAGAAAAGTGGAAGCAACATTAG
AAGATTGTACACATTGATATCCAGTTATACAATTAGTCGGATTATTTTGTGAGCATTCTACATATCCTAT
CGTGGATGGTTGAGAAACTGCATTATTTGGGCATATTGGTGTAACACCAGAAGGTTGAGAACAACATATT
AAAACTCCTTGACCATTTGCAGCAGTGACACATATCGAACTGAAAACAGAGTTGATTTTTAGAAGTTACA
ACTTTCAATTTAATCAAAATCTTTATCAGCAAAAAGTTACAAAAAAAAACCGAAAAGGTTGGTTAAATTT
TTATATTCGAACGCTAATGGGATGATGCAAGTGAATTTCTCGTCATTTCTCGACAAATATTTTGCAATGC
AAGTGTGCGGAGAAATGACATGAAATGTCGTGAAATTAGCAATTTCTCCGCAATTTTTCCGCATTTCTCG
ACAATTCCCGACATGCGAAAAATACTCATTTTTCGTCAAAAACCACGTCATTGGTTCACGGCTTTACCTT
CTCAGACTTTCACAATATTTTATTTTTCCTATTTTACACTACTTTCAACAAACGCGAAGTCTGTGAAGGT
AAAGTCGTGAACTAATGACGTGGTTCTGACGAAAAATGAGTTTTTCGCATGTCGGGAATTGTCGAGAAAC
GCGGAAAAATTGCGGAGAAATTGCGAATTTCACGACATTTCATGTCATTTCTCCGCACACTTGCATTGCA
AAAAATTTGTCGAGAAATGACGAGAAATTCACTTGCATCATCCCATAACAGTATTTAGATACAAACAATC
TAAACTTTATAAGAATTTTAAACAATATCACCTAACTTCGTCGGTCAACTTCCAAGATTATGGTAACTGA
GAACAAAACATTTGAGAAATGTTTGAAAAGATTTACTATGATATTTGTTCATTTTTAGAACATTTTTAAT
TTAAAAAAATTTAGAAATCACCTTGCTGGACAATCAGTATTTGATCCAACAGATGTACAAAATAAATTAG
TTCCACCATTTGAAACTAACGGATTTGCATTATTCGGACATGTGAACCTTGGTTGTTGCGCACAAATGAA
AGAGAAATAGAAGGATAGAATGAAAAGAATCTTGTCGTACATTTCTGTATGAGCCGCCCGTAGTGGAGCA
TGTTTGGGAAACAGAGGAGCATAGAGTGACCAGGAGCACACTACCTGAACGCAAATATAAATCGCCCGTC
ACTCCCATTTTGTTTGCATTGTTATTATCGGGGTATATGACTATTATCGTGTTAAAACAGGTGTGTAGAC
ATTTTTTCCTGAATTTTTCATTCGTGCTCTGTTGAATGGATTTAGGACAGATATAATTACAGATTCAAAG
TATCTTATGCATAGATAAGTGGAATGGATTTATAAAAAACACTCGCAAATCTATAAAAAACACTCGCAAC
TTCCTAACTCAGGAAGAAATATGTATGGGAAACGATGACTAACATTCTCCAATGGTAGAACAATAATTTT
TCGGAAATTTCAGGTAACCAAAGAACATGAAGTCCTGGAAGTAAAAAAATAATTCGTCCCCATTCGGATT
TATACAAAACATTTCTTCAAGTTCTTCCCGTTATCTCAATAATATTCTGAATCCTATTAAGCGTCAAGAG
CAGCTTTACGTGTTATAAGTGGTTTGATGTCAATTGCATACTCACCCGAATTCGCAACTACCGTAGGAAG
CTCTAGTAGAAGTGAAGAAAAGAGCGAAAACGTCATCGTCTATTTTGAGAGATTTATTTTTCAAGTCGTT
TAGTTTTCTTTTTTCTCCACAGAATGTTGAAATTTTATTCAACATTGCTATTTAATTGTTTAATTTTTAT
GTCGAAAACAATTTTAATCGGCTATATCTAAAATCGTGGCGAGACCCTCTAAAAATTTTATTTATGTTCC
TTTGTTACAAAAGTGCGGGAAACTTTAAACTCTGAATTATTCGAAACGTCCCACATGTTTTTCTTCTGTG
AATTTTGTGTTTGTTGACCGATTTTTGATGCAACTCTTATCATTTTTGATTATATTTATCAGGGAACTTG
GTTGTCCGTGCACTTTTTCGTCTCAAATACAAAATCTCACGGCGTGACGGACAATTTCGCGAAGCATTTT
GGTCTCGGCCCAATTTTCCTTCTTTCTTTTTTCTTCAAACGCATAACCATAAAAACTCCATTAGCCCAGG
GAAAAGTATTGCAGCATAAATTGTGCAAACTCCCAGTATTGGTCAATTAACTGTGCGAGCAACGGTGCAT
TTTTCAGGACCGCCCAAGGATCCCCGGGATTGGCCAAAGGACCCAAAGGTATGTTTCGAATGATACTAAC
ATAACATAGAACATTTTCAGGAGGACCCTTGGAGGGTACCGAGCTCAGAAAAAATGAGTCATCCGGGTTG
GATTATGGTGTCGTTCCTAACCGAATTACTATCACAATCATCAAAAGGAATAGCTCAGTCACTGGATAAT
TGTGCAAATGACACAGAAATCATCAATGCACTACTCAAAGATAGCTACAATAAACATTATATCCCTTCTC
ATCCTACACATGTTCGAGTGGATATGTGGGTTCAGGAAGTAACATCAGTTTCAGAATTAACGCAGGATTT
TGAAATAGATTTGTATATCAACGAATTTTGGGAAGATCCTGCATTAGTATACGAAGATATGAATCCATGT
AAGCGAAATATATCATTTGATGATAAGGTCTTACAACGATTATGGTTGCCGAACACTTGCTTCATCAATT
CAAAAAGTGCAGCAATTCACGAATCTCCATTCAAGAACGTCTTCCTGATGGTTTTCTCAAATGGTACTCT
CTGGACAAACTATCGAATGAAATTAACAGGACCTTGTGATATGAAACTAAAAAGATTTCCGTTCGATAAG
CAGAAATGCTATCTCACTTTTGAATCTTTCAACTACAATACTGGAGAAGTGAGAATGCAGTGGAATCAAC
CGTATCCAGTAATTCTGCTCAAAAGAATTGAACTTCCTGATTTCAAATTAGTCAATTTTAGTGTTATTGC
TGTTGAACAGATGTACCCAGCTGGTTGGTGGGATGAGCTTACTGTAGCGTTTGTATTCGAACGAAGATAT
GGTTGGTATGTTCTTCAAGGATATATTCCTACCATGGTGACCATTGTTATCTCTTGGATTTCATTTTATT
TGGGACCAAGAGCAATCCCAGCTAGGACTATGCTTGGTGTCAACTCTCTTCTAGCAATGACTTTTCAGTT
TGGAAATATCATTCGAAATTTGCCACGTGTATCTTATGTAAAAGCAATTGATGTTTGGATGTTATCTGGA
ATGCTTTTTATATTTTTATCACTTCTTGAATTGGCAGTAGTTGGATTTATGTCAAGGAATGAAGGTCTAC
CGCCTAAAGTCAAAAAACGGAAACGACAAGAAGATGATGATGAAGGATTTTCATGGAAAAGTATGCAAAC
TAGTCCGCACTTGGAATTAAGACAGTTTTGGGTAGACAAACGGGTGAATTCATTACGGAATGACAGCGCA
GTGCCGCCTGTTGAAGATTATGCGCCAATGGAACTCGAACAACCGTATCAAAATATTACAAAACGAAGAG
AAAAACGGAAATGGATGAGTGGGTTGAGGAAAAAATGGAGGGCGATGAGGGAATTACGGCCTGAAACAGT
AGATTTTTATAGCGCAATCTTCTTCCCAACAGCGTATATGCTTTTCAACATTTCATATTGGAGTTTCTAC
CTGACAAGTCTTTCCGAATATTTTGATGAAGATGTGAATATTGATCAACCTTAAGGTACCGCTGTCTCAT
CCTACTTTCACCTAGTTAACTGCTTGTCTTAAAATCTATGCTTCTCTTTAGTATCTAAAATTTTCCTAGA
AGCTTACAAGTATATAAATGGTCTCTTCTCAATAAAGGTTGTATATTTATTCATCTTATTGAATCTGCCA
TTTCCTCGTTTTTGCGAGTTTATATACCTTCCAATTTTCTTTCTATTGTATTTTCAACTTCTAATTTTAA
TTCAGGGAAACTGCTTCAACGCATCATGTCTGATTCCGCTGTTGTTGCCGCCGCTGTCGAGCCAAAGGTC
CCAAAGGCTAAGGCCGCCAAGGCCGCCAAGCCAGCCGCCAAGGCCGCCAAGCCAACCAAAGTTGCCAAGG
CCAAGGCTCCAGTCGCTCACCCACCATACATCAACATGATCAAGGAGGCCATCAAGCAGCTCAAGGACCG
CAAAGGAGCTTCCAAGCAGGCAATCCTCAAGTTCATCTCCCAAAACTACAAGCTCGGAGACAATGTCATC
CAGATCAATGCTCATCTCCGTCAGGCTCTCAAGCGTGGTGTCACCAGCAAGGCCCTTGTTCAAGCCGCCG
GATCCGGAGCCAACGGACGTTTCCGTGTGCCAGAGAAGGCCGCCGCCGCCAAGAAGCCAGCAGCAGCCAA
GAAGCCAGCAGCAGCCAAGAAACCAGCAGCCGCCAAGAAAGCCACTGGAGAGAAGAAGGCAAAGAAGCCA
GCCGCTGCCAAGCCAAAGAAGGCCGCCACCGGAGATAAGAAGGTCAAGAAGGCCAAGAGCCCAAAGAAGG
TTGCCAAGCCAGCTGCCAAGAAGGTCGCCAAGTCTCCAGCCAAGAAGGCCGCTCCAAAGAAGATCGCCAA
GCCAGCTGCCAAGAAGGCCGCCAAGCCAGCCGCCAAGGCCGCATGCATGGTGTCTAAGGGCGAAGAGCTG
ATTAAGGAGAACATGCACATGAAGCTGTACATGGAGGGCACCGTGAACAACCACCACTTCAAGTGCACAT
CCGAGGGCGAAGGCAAGCCCTACGAGGGCACCCAGACCATGAGAATCAAGGTGGTCGAGGGCGGCCCTCT
CCCCTTCGCCTTCGACATCCTGGCTACCAGCTTCATGTACGGCAGCAGAACCTTCATCAACCACACCCAG
GGCATCCCCGACTTCTTTAAGCAGTCCTTCCCTGAGGGCTTCACATGGGAGAGAGTCACCACATACGAAG
ACGGGGGCGTGCTGACCGCTACCCAGGACACCAGCCTCCAGGACGGCTGCCTCATCTACAACGTCAAGAT
CAGAGGGGTGAACTTCCCATCCAACGGCCCTGTGATGCAGAAGAAAACACTCGGCTGGGAGGCCAACACC
GAGATGCTGTACCCCGCTGACGGCGGCCTGGAAGGCAGAACCGACATGGCCCTGAAGCTCGTGGGCGGGG
GCCACCTGATCTGCAACTTCAAGACCACATACAGATCCAAGAAACCCGCTAAGAACCTCAAGATGCCCGG
CGTCTACTATGTGGACCACAGACTGGAAAGAATCAAGGAGGCCGACAAAGAGACCTACGTCGAGCAGCAC
GAGGTGGCTGTGGCCAGATACTGCGACCTCCCTAGCAAACTGGGGCACAAACTTAATTCCGGACTCAGAT
CTCGAGCTCAAGCTTCGAATTCCAACTGAGCGCCGGTCGCTACCATTACCAACTTGTCTGGTGTCAAAAA
TAATAGGGGCCGCTGTCATCAGAGTAAGTTTAAACTGAGTTCTACTAACTAACGAGTAATATTTAAATTT
TCAGCATCTCGCGCCCGTGCCTCTGACTTCTAAGTCCAATTACTCTTCAACATCCCTACATGCTCTTTCT
CCCTGTGCTCCCACCCCCTATTTTTGTTATTATCAAAAAACTTCTCTTAATTTCTTTGTTTTTTAGCTTC
TTTTAAGTCACCTCTAACAATGAAATTGTGTAGATTCAAAAATAGAATTAATTCGTAATAAAAAGTCGAA
AAAAATTGTGCTCCCTCCCCCCATTAATAATAATTCTATCCCAAAATCTACACAATGTTCTGTGTACACT
TCTTATGTTTTTTACTTCTGATAAATTTTTTTGAAACATCATAGAAAAAACCGCACACAAAATACCTTAT
CATATGTTACGTTTCAGTTTATGACCGCAATTTTTATTTCTTCGCACGTCTGGGCCTCTCATGACGTCAA
ATCATGCTCATCGTGAAAAAGTTTTGGAGTATTTTTGGAATTTTTCAATCAAGTGAAAGTTTATGAAATT
AATTTTCCTGCTTTTGCTTTTTGGGGTTTCCCCTATTGTTTGTCAAGATTTCGAGGACGGCGTTTTTCTT
GCTAAAATCACAAGTATTGATGAGCACGATGCAAGAAAGATCGGAAGAAGGTTTGGGTTTGAGGCTCAGT
GGAAGGTGAGTAGAAGTTGATAATTTGAAAGTGGAGTAGTGTCTATGGGGTTTTTGCCTTAAATGACAGA
ATACATTCCCAATATACCAAACATAACTGTTTCCTACTAGTCGGCCGTACGGGCCCTTTCGTCTCGCGCG
TTTCGGTGATGACGGTGAAAACCTCTGACACATGCAGCTCCCGGAGACGGTCACAGCTTGTCTGTAAGCG
GATGCCGGGAGCAGACAAGCCCGTCAGGGCGCGTCAGCGGGTGTTGGCGGGTGTCGGGGCTGGCTTAACT
ATGCGGCATCAGAGCAGATTGTACTGAGAGTGCACCATATGCGGTGTGAAATACCGCACAGATGCGTAAG
GAGAAAATACCGCATCAGGCGGCCTTAAGGGCCTCGTGATACGCCTATTTTTATAGGTTAATGTCATGAT
AATAATGGTTTCTTAGACGTCAGGTGGCACTTTTCGTGGAAATGTGCGCGGAACCCCTATTTGTTTATTT
TTCTAAATACATTCAAATATGTATCCGCTCATGAGACAATAACCCTGATAAATGCTTCAATAATATTGAA
AAAGGAAGAGTATGAGTATTCAACATTTCCGTGTCGCCCTTATTCCCTTTTTTGCGGCATTTTGCCTTCC
TGTTTTTGCTCACCCAGAAACGCTGGTGAAAGTAAAAGATGCTGAAGATCAGTTGGGTGCACGAGTGGGT
TACATCGAACTGGATCTCAACAGCGGTAAGATCCTTGAGAGTTTTCGCCCCGAAGAACGTTTTCCAATGA
TGAGCACTTTTAAAGTTCTGCTATGTGGCGCGGTATTATCCCGTATTGACGCCGGGCAAGAGCAACTCGG
TCGCCGCATACACTATTCTCAGAATGACTTGGTTGAGTACTCACCAGTCACAGAAAAGCATCTTACGGAT
GGCATGACAGTAAGAGAATTATGCAGTGCTGCCATAACCATGAGTGATAACACTGCGGCCAACTTACTTC
TGACAACGATCGGAGGACCGAAGGAGCTAACCGCTTTTTTGCACAACATGGGGGATCATGTAACTCGCCT
TGATCGTTGGGAACCGGAGCTGAATGAAGCCATACCAAACGACGAGCGTGACACCACGATGCCTGTAGCA
ATGGCAACAACGTTGCGCAAACTATTAACTGGCGAACTACTTACTCTAGCTTCCCGGCAACAATTAATAG
ACTGGATGGAGGCGGATAAAGTTGCAGGACCACTTCTGCGCTCGGCCCTTCCGGCTGGCTGGTTTATTGC
TGATAAATCTGGAGCCGGTGAGCGTGGGTCTCGCGGTATCATTGCAGCACTGGGGCCAGATGGTAAGCCC
TCCCGTATCGTAGTTATCTACACGACGGGGAGTCAGGCAACTATGGATGAACGAAATAGACAGATCGCTG
AGATAGGTGCCTCACTGATTAAGCATTGGTAACTGTCAGACCAAGTTTACTCATATATACTTTAGATTGA
TTTAAAACTTCATTTTTAATTTAAAAGGATCTAGGTGAAGATCCTTTTTGATAATCTCATGACCAAAATC
CCTTAACGTGAGTTTTCGTTCCACTGAGCGTCAGACCCCGTAGAAAAGATCAAAGGATCTTCTTGAGATC
CTTTTTTTCTGCGCGTAATCTGCTGCTTGCAAACAAAAAAACCACCGCTACCAGCGGTGGTTTGTTTGCC
GGATCAAGAGCTACCAACTCTTTTTCCGAAGGTAACTGGCTTCAGCAGAGCGCAGATACCAAATACTGTT
CTTCTAGTGTAGCCGTAGTTAGGCCACCACTTCAAGAACTCTGTAGCACCGCCTACATACCTCGCTCTGC
TAATCCTGTTACCAGTGGCTGCTGCCAGTGGCGATAAGTCGTGTCTTACCGGGTTGGACTCAAGACGATA
GTTACCGGATAAGGCGCAGCGGTCGGGCTGAACGGGGGGTTCGTGCACACAGCCCAGCTTGGAGCGAACG
ACCTACACCGAACTGAGATACCTACAGCGTGAGCTATGAGAAAGCGCCACGCTTCCCGAAGGGAGAAAGG
CGGACAGGTATCCGGTAAGCGGCAGGGTCGGAACAGGAGAGCGCACGAGGGAGCTTCCAGGGGGAAACGC
CTGGTATCTTTATAGTCCTGTCGGGTTTCGCCACCTCTGACTTGAGCGTCGATTTTTGTGATGCTCGTCA
GGGGGGCGGAGCCTATGGAAAAACGCCAGCAACGCGGCCTTTTTACGGTTCCTGGCCTTTTGCTGGCCTT
TTGCTCACATGTTCTTTCCTGCGTTATCCCCTGATTCTGTGGATAACCGTATTACCGCCTTTGAGTGAGC
TGATACCGCTCGCCGCAGCCGAACGACCGAGCGCAGCGAGTCAGTGAGCGAGGAAGCGGAAGAGCGCCCA
ATACGCAAACCGCCTCTCCCCGCGCGTTGGCCGATTCATTAATGCAGCTGGCACGACAGGTTTCCCGACT
GGAAAGCGGGCAGTGAGCGCAACGCAATTAATGTGAGTTAGCTCACTCATTAGGCACCCCAGGCTTTACA
CTTTATGCTTCCGGCTCGTATGTTGTGTGGAATTGTGAGCGGATAACAATTTCACACAGGAAACAGCTAT
GACCATGATTACGCCAAGCTGTAAGTTTAAACATGATCTTACTAACTAACTATTCTCATTTAAATTTTCA
GAGCTTAAAAATGGCTGAAATCACTCACAACGATGGATACGCTAACAACTTGGAAATGAAATAAGCTTGC
ATGCCTGCAG
